Addgene plasmid #155187: XLone-Puro Cas13d-eGFP U6 SOX17 g1
Purpose: PiggybacTransposon-based tunable and temporal expression control of Cas13d- eGFP and SOX17 gRNA1
Depositing lab: Xiaoping Bao. Depositing organization: Purdue University. Publication: Chemically-defined generation of human hemogenic endothelium and definitive hematopoietic progenitor cells. Chang Y, Syahirah R, Oprescu SN, Wang X, Jung J, Cooper SH, Torregrosa-Allen S, Elzey BD, Hsu AY, Randolph LN, Sun Y, Kuang S, Broxmeyer HE, Deng Q, Lian X, Bao X. Biomaterials. 2022 May 6;285:121569. doi: 10.1016/j.biomaterials.2022.121569. PubMed 35567999.
Backbone
  Vector backbone: Addgene plasmid #155184
  Backbone size w/o insert (bp): 9817
  Total vector size (bp): 9822
  Vector type: Mammalian Expression ; Piggybac transposon
  Selectable markers: Puromycin
Growth in bacteria
  Bacterial resistance: Ampicillin, 100 μg/mL
  Growth temperature: 37°C
  Growth strain: DH5alpha
  Copy number: High Copy
Gene/Insert
  Gene/Insert name: Cas13d SOX17 gRNA1
  gRNA/shRNA sequence: ACCATAAATTATATGCCAACACA
  Species: H. sapiens (human), Synthetic
  Insert size (bp): 2898
  Promoter: U6
  Cloning method: Restriction Enzyme; 5′ cloning site BbsI (destroyed during cloning); 3′ cloning site BbsI (destroyed during cloning)
  Sequencing primers: 5′ TTTCTTGGGTAGTTTGCAGTTTT; 3′ M13 RVS
Terms and licenses: Academic/Nonprofit Terms; Industry Terms: Not Available to Industry
How to cite: XLone-Puro Cas13d-eGFP U6 SOX17 g1 was a gift from Xiaoping Bao (Addgene plasmid # 155187 ; http://n2t.net/addgene:155187 ; RRID:Addgene_155187)
