[The description below was written by a language model from this plasmid's Addgene catalogue record and pLannotate feature annotations shown in this document.]
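Description:
XLone-Puro Cas13d-eGFP U6 SOX17 g1 is a 9.8 kb mammalian expression plasmid built on a piggyBac transposon backbone, designed for stable genomic integration and doxycycline-tunable RNA knockdown of human SOX17. It is propagated in E. coli as a high-copy plasmid through a ColE1/pUC-type origin and ampicillin resistance (AmpR with its bla promoter). Remnants of lac, lacZα, rop and bom sequences in the bacterial portion are cloning-vector leftovers. The piggyBac terminal repeats implied by the vector type are not annotated in the feature table, so their positions cannot be stated from the record.

The payload consists of three expression units. A TRE3GS Tet-responsive promoter drives RfxCas13d, the RNA-targeting type VI CRISPR effector from Ruminococcus flavefaciens, followed on the same strand by EGFP and an SV40 poly(A) signal. The nature of the junction between Cas13d and EGFP (fusion or cleavage peptide) is not annotated. In the opposite orientation, an EF-1α core promoter constitutively expresses a Tet-On reverse transactivator (annotated as an rtTA3 fragment with VP16-derived activation repeats), followed by puromycin N-acetyltransferase and an SV40 poly(A) signal, giving both the inducer-responsive activator and selection of integrated cells. Immediately downstream, a human U6 Pol III promoter transcribes the Cas13d guide: the 30-base RfxCas13d direct repeat followed by a SOX17-targeting spacer, which was inserted through BbsI sites that were destroyed during cloning.

With a piggyBac transposase supplied separately, the cassette can be integrated and puromycin-selected. Adding doxycycline then induces Cas13d and green fluorescence in a dose- and time-controlled manner, allowing temporal SOX17 transcript knockdown. The associated work concerns differentiation of human hemogenic endothelium and hematopoietic progenitors.
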