Features (pLannotate 1.2.2; 21 found; start..end, strand, type, name):
     34..245     +  promoter       EF-1α core promoter: core promoter for human elongation factor EF-1α
    298..995     +  CDS            rtTA3 (fragment): reverse tetracycline transactivator 3 activates expression from Tet-responsive promoters in the presence of doxycycline
    925..1035    +  CDS            VP48: 3 tandem repeats of the minimal activation domain of herpes simplex virus VP16 (Cheng et al., 2013)
   1114..1713    +  CDS            PuroR: puromycin N-acetyltransferase; pac from Streptomyces alboniger; confers resistance to puromycin
   1734..1815    +  polyA_signal   SV40 poly(A) signal: SV40 polyadenylation signal
   1816..2056    +  promoter       U6 promoter: RNA polymerase III promoter for human U6 snRNA
   2066..2095    +  misc_RNA       RfxCas13d DR30: 5' processed 30-base direct repeat for an RfxCas13d gRNA (Konermann et al., 2018)
   2413..2429    -  protein_bind   lac operator: The lac repressor binds to the lac operator to inhibit transcription in E. coli. This inhibition can be relieved by adding lactose or isopropyl-β-D-thiogalactopyranoside (IPTG). lac repressor encoded by lacI
   2437..2467    -  promoter       lac promoter: promoter for the E. coli lac operon
   2482..2503    -  protein_bind   CAP binding site: CAP binding activates transcription in the presence of cAMP. E. coli catabolite activator protein
   2516..2608    -  CDS            lacI (fragment): lac repressor; lacI; The lac repressor binds to the lac operator to inhibit transcription in E. coli. This inhibition can be relieved by adding lactose or isopropyl-β-D-thiogalactopyranoside (IPTG).
   2791..3379    -  rep_origin     ori: high-copy-number ColE1/pMB1/pBR322/pUC origin of replication
   3550..4410    -  CDS            AmpR: β-lactamase; bla; confers resistance to ampicillin, carbenicillin, and related antibiotics
   4411..4515    -  promoter       AmpR promoter: bla
   4610..4645    +  CDS            rop (fragment): Rop protein, which maintains plasmids at low copy number; rop
   4747..4846    +  misc_feature   bom (fragment): basis of mobility region from pBR322
   4852..5009    -  CDS            lacZα (fragment): LacZα fragment of β-galactosidase; lacZ fragment
   5326..5460    +  polyA_signal   SV40 poly(A) signal: SV40 polyadenylation signal
   5700..6416    -  CDS            EGFP: EGFP is a basic (constitutively fluorescent) green fluorescent protein published in 1996, derived from Aequorea victoria. It is reported to be a rapidly-maturing weak dimer with moderate acid sensitivity.
   6537..9434    -  CDS            RfxCas13d: RNA-targeting Type VI CRISPR protein from Ruminococcus flavefaciens strain XPD3002 (Konermann et al., 2018)
   9447..9814    -  promoter       TRE3GS promoter: 3rd-generation Tet-responsive promoter that can be activated by binding of Tet-On® 3G, modified to eliminate binding sites for endogenous mammalian transcription factors
>Addgene plasmid #155187 | XLone-Puro Cas13d-eGFP U6 SOX17 g1 | addgene full sequence | sequence record 307958 | Addgene NGS Result
AATTCCACTCGAGTGGCTCCGGTGCCCGTCAGTGGGCAGAGCGCACATCGCCCACAGTCCCCGAGAAGTT
GGGGGGAGGGGTCGGCAATTGAACCGGTGCCTAGAGAAGGTGGCGCGGGGTAAACTGGGAAAGTGATGTC
GTGTACTGGCTCCGCCTTTTTCCCGAGGGTGGGGGAGAACCGTATATAAGTGCAGTAGTCGCCGTGAACG
TTCTTTTTCGCAACGGGTTTGCCGCCAGAACACAGGTGTCGTGACGCGGGATCCGCCACCATGGATTACA
AAGACGATGACGATAAGATGTCTAGACTGGACAAGAGCAAAGTCATAAACTCTGCTCTGGAATTACTCAA
TGGAGTCGGTATCGAAGGCCTGACGACAAGGAAACTCGCTCAAAAGCTGGGAGTTGAGCAGCCTACCCTG
TACTGGCACGTGAAGAACAAGCGGGCCCTGCTCGATGCCCTGCCAATCGAGATGCTGGACAGGCATCATA
CCCACTCCTGCCCCCTGGAAGGCGAGTCATGGCAAGACTTTCTGCGGAACAACGCCAAGTCATACCGCTG
TGCTCTCCTCTCACATCGCGACGGGGCTAAAGTGCATCTCGGCACCCGCCCAACAGAGAAACAGTACGAA
ACCCTGGAAAATCAGCTCGCGTTCCTGTGTCAGCAAGGCTTCTCCCTGGAGAACGCACTGTACGCTCTGT
CCGCCGTGGGCCACTTTACACTGGGCTGCGTATTGGAGGAACAGGAGCATCAAGTAGCAAAAGAGGAAAG
AGAGACACCTACCACCGATTCTATGCCCCCACTTCTGAAACAAGCAATTGAGCTGTTCGACCGGCAGGGA
GCCGAACCTGCCTTCCTTTTCGGCCTGGAACTAATCATATGTGGCCTGGAGAAACAGCTAAAGTGCGAAA
GCGGCGGGCCGACCGACGCCCTTGACGATTTTGACTTAGACATGCTCCCAGCCGATGCCCTTGACGACTT
TGACCTTGATATGCTGCCTGCTGACGCTCTTGACGATTTTGACCTTGACATGCTCCCCGGGGGCAGCGGA
GAGGGCAGAGGTTCTCTTCTAACATGCGGTGACGTGGAGGAGAATCCCGGCCCTAGGCTCGAGATGACCG
AGTACAAGCCCACGGTGCGCCTCGCCACCCGCGACGACGTCCCCAGGGCCGTACGCACCCTCGCCGCCGC
GTTCGCCGACTACCCCGCCACGCGCCACACCGTCGATCCGGACCGCCACATCGAGCGGGTCACCGAGCTG
CAAGAACTCTTCCTCACGCGCGTCGGGCTCGACATCGGCAAGGTGTGGGTCGCGGACGACGGCGCCGCGG
TGGCGGTCTGGACCACGCCGGAGAGCGTCGAAGCGGGGGCGGTGTTCGCCGAGATCGGCCCGCGCATGGC
CGAGTTGAGCGGTTCCCGGCTGGCCGCGCAGCAACAGATGGAAGGCCTCCTGGCGCCGCACCGGCCCAAG
GAGCCCGCGTGGTTCCTGGCCACCGTCGGCGTCTCGCCCGACCACCAGGGCAAGGGTCTGGGCAGCGCCG
TCGTGCTCCCCGGAGTGGAGGCGGCCGAGCGCGCCGGGGTGCCCGCCTTCCTGGAGACCTCCGCGCCCCG
CAACCTCCCCTTCTACGAGCGGCTCGGCTTCACCGTCACCGCCGACGTCGAGGTGCCCGAAGGACCGCGC
ACCTGGTGCATGACCCGCAAGCCCGGTGCCTGATCTAGAGGGCCCGTTTAGTTAACTTGTTTATTGCAGC
TTATAATGGTTACAAATAAAGCAATAGCATCACAAATTTCACAAATAAAGCATTTTTTTCACTGCGAGGG
CCTATTTCCCATGATTCCTTCATATTTGCATATACGATACAAGGCTGTTAGAGAGATAATTGGAATTAAT
TTGACTGTAAACACAAAGATATTAGTACAAAATACGTGACGTAGAAAGTAATAATTTCTTGGGTAGTTTG
CAGTTTTAAAATTATGTTTTAAAATGGACTATCATATGCTTACCGTAACTTGAAAGTATTTCGATTTCTT
GGCTTTATATATCTTGTGGAAAGGACGAAACACCGAACCCCTACCAACTGGTCGGGGTTTGAAACACCAT
AAATTATATGCCAACACATTTTTTTTAAAAGTTTTGTTACTTTATAGAAGAAATTTTGAGTTTTTGTTTT
TTTTTAATAAATAAATAAACATAAATAAATTGTTTGTTGAATTTATTATTAGTATGTAAGTGTAAATATA
ATAAAACTTAATATCTATTCAAATTAATAAATAAACCTCGATATACAGACCGATAAAACACATGCGTCAA
TTTTACGCATGATTATCTTTAACGTACGTCACAATATGATTATCTTTCTAGGGTTAAGTCGACCTTGGCG
TAATCATGGTCATAGCTGTTTCCTGTGTGAAATTGTTATCCGCTCACAATTCCACACAACATACGAGCCG
GAAGCATAAAGTGTAAAGCCTGGGGTGCCTAATGAGTGAGCTAACTCACATTAATTGCGTTGCGCTCACT
GCCCGCTTTCCAGTCGGGAAACCTGTCGTGCCAGCTGCATTAATGAATCGGCCAACGCGCGGGGAGAGGC
GGTTTGCGTATTGGGCGCTCTTCCGCTTCCTCGCTCACTGACTCGCTGCGCTCGGTCGTTCGGCTGCGGC
GAGCGGTATCAGCTCACTCAAAGGCGGTAATACGGTTATCCACAGAATCAGGGGATAACGCAGGAAAGAA
CATGTGAGCAAAAGGCCAGCAAAAGGCCAGGAACCGTAAAAAGGCCGCGTTGCTGGCGTTTTTCCATAGG
CTCCGCCCCCCTGACGAGCATCACAAAAATCGACGCTCAAGTCAGAGGTGGCGAAACCCGACAGGACTAT
AAAGATACCAGGCGTTTCCCCCTGGAAGCTCCCTCGTGCGCTCTCCTGTTCCGACCCTGCCGCTTACCGG
ATACCTGTCCGCCTTTCTCCCTTCGGGAAGCGTGGCGCTTTCTCATAGCTCACGCTGTAGGTATCTCAGT
TCGGTGTAGGTCGTTCGCTCCAAGCTGGGCTGTGTGCACGAACCCCCCGTTCAGCCCGACCGCTGCGCCT
TATCCGGTAACTATCGTCTTGAGTCCAACCCGGTAAGACACGACTTATCGCCACTGGCAGCAGCCACTGG
TAACAGGATTAGCAGAGCGAGGTATGTAGGCGGTGCTACAGAGTTCTTGAAGTGGTGGCCTAACTACGGC
TACACTAGAAGAACAGTATTTGGTATCTGCGCTCTGCTGAAGCCAGTTACCTTCGGAAAAAGAGTTGGTA
GCTCTTGATCCGGCAAACAAACCACCGCTGGTAGCGGTGGTTTTTTTGTTTGCAAGCAGCAGATTACGCG
CAGAAAAAAAGGATCTCAAGAAGATCCTTTGATCTTTTCTACGGGGTCTGACGCTCAGTGGAACGAAAAC
TCACGTTAAGGGATTTTGGTCATGAGATTATCAAAAAGGATCTTCACCTAGATCCTTTTAAATTAAAAAT
GAAGTTTTAAATCAATCTAAAGTATATATGAGTAAACTTGGTCTGACAGTTACCAATGCTTAATCAGTGA
GGCACCTATCTCAGCGATCTGTCTATTTCGTTCATCCATAGTTGCCTGACTCCCCGTCGTGTAGATAACT
ACGATACGGGAGGGCTTACCATCTGGCCCCAGTGCTGCAATGATACCGCGAGACCCACGCTCACCGGCTC
CAGATTTATCAGCAATAAACCAGCCAGCCGGAAGGGCCGAGCGCAGAAGTGGTCCTGCAACTTTATCCGC
CTCCATCCAGTCTATTAATTGTTGCCGGGAAGCTAGAGTAAGTAGTTCGCCAGTTAATAGTTTGCGCAAC
GTTGTTGCCATTGCTACAGGCATCGTGGTGTCACGCTCGTCGTTTGGTATGGCTTCATTCAGCTCCGGTT
CCCAACGATCAAGGCGAGTTACATGATCCCCCATGTTGTGCAAAAAAGCGGTTAGCTCCTTCGGTCCTCC
GATCGTTGTCAGAAGTAAGTTGGCCGCAGTGTTATCACTCATGGTTATGGCAGCACTGCATAATTCTCTT
ACTGTCATGCCATCCGTAAGATGCTTTTCTGTGACTGGTGAGTACTCAACCAAGTCATTCTGAGAATAGT
GTATGCGGCGACCGAGTTGCTCTTGCCCGGCGTCAATACGGGATAATACCGCGCCACATAGCAGAACTTT
AAAAGTGCTCATCATTGGAAAACGTTCTTCGGGGCGAAAACTCTCAAGGATCTTACCGCTGTTGAGATCC
AGTTCGATGTAACCCACTCGTGCACCCAACTGATCTTCAGCATCTTTTACTTTCACCAGCGTTTCTGGGT
GAGCAAAAACAGGAAGGCAAAATGCCGCAAAAAAGGGAATAAGGGCGACACGGAAATGTTGAATACTCAT
ACTCTTCCTTTTTCAATATTATTGAAGCATTTATCAGGGTTATTGTCTCATGAGCGGATACATATTTGAA
TGTATTTAGAAAAATAAACAAATAGGGGTTCCGCGCACATTTCCCCGAAAAGTGCCACCTGACGTCTAAG
AAACCATTATTATCATGACATTAACCTATAAAAATAGGCGTATCACGAGGCCCTTTCGTCTCGCGCGTTT
CGGTGATGACGGTGAAAACCTCTGACACATGCAGCTCCCGGAGACGGTCACAGCTTGTCTGTAAGCGGAT
GCCGGGAGCAGACAAGCCCGTCAGGGCGCGTCAGCGGGTGTTGGCGGGTGTCGGGGCTGGCTTAACTATG
CGGCATCAGAGCAGATTGTACTGAGAGTGCACCATATGCGGTGTGAAATACCGCACAGATGCGTAAGGAG
AAAATACCGCATCAGGCGCCATTCGCCATTCAGGCTGCGCAACTGTTGGGAAGGGCGATCGGTGCGGGCC
TCTTCGCTATTACGCCAGCTGGCGAAAGGGGGATGTGCTGCAAGGCGATTAAGTTGGGTAACGCCAGGGT
TTTCCCAGTCACGACGTTGTAAAACGACGGCCAGTGAATTCTTAACCCTAGAAAGATAGTCTGCGTAAAA
TTGACGCATGCATTCTTGAAATATTGCTCTCTCTTTCTAAATAGCGCGAATCCGTCGCTGTGCATTTAGG
ACATCTCAGTCGCCGCTTGGAGCTCCCGTGAGGCGTGCTTGTCAATGCGGTAAGTGTCACTGATTTTGAA
CTATAACGACCGCGTGAGTCAAAATGACGCATGATTATCTTTTACGTGACTTTTAAGATTTAACTCATAC
GATAATTATATTGTTATTTCATGTTCTACTTACGTGATAACTTATTATATATATATTTTCTTGTTATAGA
TATCAAACTTGTTTATTGCAGCTTATAATGGTTACAAATAAGGCAATAGCATCACAAATTTCACAAATAA
GGCATTTTTTTCACTGCATTCTAGTTTTGGTTTGTCCAAACTCATCAATGTATCTTATCATGTCTGGATC
TCAAATCCCTCGGAAGCTGCGCCTGTCTTAGGTTGGAGTGATACATTTTTATCACTTTTACCCGTCTTTG
GATTAGGCAGTAGCTCTGACGGCCCTCCTGTCTTAGGTTAGTGAAAAATGTCACTCTCTTACCCGTCATT
GGCTGTCCAGCTTAGCTCGCAGGGGAGGTGGTCTACTAGTGGGTTATTGAATATGATCGGAATTCTTACT
TGTACTTATACCTTACGCTTCTTCTTTGGCTTGTACAGCTCGTCCATGCCGAGAGTGATCCCGGCGGCGG
TCACGAACTCCAGCAGGACCATGTGATCGCGCTTCTCGTTGGGGTCTTTGCTCAGGGCGGACTGGGTGCT
CAGGTAGTGGTTGTCGGGCAGCAGCACGGGGCCGTCGCCGATGGGGGTGTTCTGCTGGTAGTGGTCGGCG
AGCTGCACGCTGCCGTCCTCGATGTTGTGGCGGATCTTGAAGTTCACCTTGATGCCGTTCTTCTGCTTGT
CGGCCATGATATAGACGTTGTGGCTGTTGTAGTTGTACTCCAGCTTGTGCCCCAGGATGTTGCCGTCCTC
CTTGAAGTCGATGCCCTTCAGCTCGATGCGGTTCACCAGGGTGTCGCCCTCGAACTTCACCTCGGCGCGG
GTCTTGTAGTTGCCGTCGTCCTTGAAGAAGATGGTGCGCTCCTGGACGTAGCCTTCGGGCATGGCGGACT
TGAAGAAGTCGTGCTGCTTCATGTGGTCGGGGTAGCGGCTGAAGCACTGCACGCCGTAGGTCAGGGTGGT
CACGAGGGTGGGCCAGGGCACGGGCAGCTTGCCGGTGGTGCAGATGAACTTCAGGGTCAGCTTGCCGTAG
GTGGCATCGCCCTCGCCCTCGCCGGACACGCTGAACTTGTGGCCGTTTACGTCGCCGTCCAGCTCGACCA
GGATGGGCACCACCCCGGTGAACAGCTCCTCGCCCTTGCTCACCATTGGCCCGGGATTCTCTTCGACATC
CCCTGCTTGTTTCAACAGGGAGAAGTTAGTGGCGCCGCTGCCGCTAGCTTTCTTCTTCTTAGCCTGTCCA
GCCTTCTTTGTGGCGGCAGGTCGCTTATTGCCGGACACCTTCTTTTTCTCCTTGTCGAACTTGGCGGCCT
CGTTCCTATCGAACAGGGCCTCGATGCTCAGGTTCTTAAACCTGGGGATACAGTAGCCGAAAGGCACACA
CAGCAGTTTCAGGAGCCTATCGTTGTACTTCTTCTCGTCATTCACAGCGTCGAAGTACTCGGACACCTTT
CCGCTGCTTTTCTCGTACCTCTCATTCATGATAATTCTCTGCATGATGTAATGGTACAGTTGGAAGTAGG
AATTGACCTCGGCAATGTCGTTGATATAGGCGTGGACATACCTGGCCACTTCCAGGTGGACGGCCTTGTT
TCTGAACAGGGTACATGTCTTGTTGTCAATTCTCAGGAGGTCCTCCCTGATGATCACATTCCACTTGGTG
TTCCTCAGGTAGGCGTTCAGGGCGGTTTTGGCCTTCTCCCTGTTAATCTGCCTGGTGAACTCCTCGGCTT
TCTTCTCGTCGCTGTATTTGATGTAATTGGCATACAGCTTGGGGTTGGCGCTCTCGAGGCTGTCAATGCT
CTCCTTGGCTCTTTCAGCCATCTCCTTTTCCACGTCCTTTCTCTTATCGGGGGCAGTTTCATCAATGCCA
GCGCAGAGCTTGGTGACGGAGCTGAATCCCTTCTCTTCCAGTTTCTTGAGATTGATGTCGTAGCCTTTCT
CCTTGTACAGTTGAGCATCACGCTCGACGCAATGGAATCCGATGACGTACCTGGCGTTGATATTGACAAT
ATTCTTGAGGATGTGGTAGATCACGGTGAGGTACAGGCTGATGATCTTTTTAAACTTCTCCCTCTCGGCG
TTTTCCCTGCCGGTGTCCTCAATGACGCTCCTTTTCTTGTCGAATTGGTCGTAGTTCATTCCGGTGATGA
TCTTTGTGAGAGCGTCCACCTTTTCGCTCACGCTCTTGCCCTTATCCTTTCCGATACAAGTTTCGTAGTA
CCTGTCGATCTGGTTCTTGCCGTTCTGGCCCTGTTTTTTCTGGATGTCAGCGATCCTGCCGAGCACGAAC
TTCACCACGGCCTCGTTTTTGGCGATCTCATGGAGGTGGGCAGGATCACCGTATCTGATCAGGTAGTGGA
ACCTTTTATTGCTGATCACGTTATTAATAATGAAATTTCTCATGCCGTGCTTGCCTTTCTTGAGCTTGTT
TCCGTTCTCGTCCAGGGAAAAGGTGTCGGCGAGGGCCTTGAGCTCATCATAGGACAGGTTGGTTCCTAAA
ATACGGATGGCGTCGATATACATGGCCCTCCTGGCATCGGCAATAGGTTCTCCCATTCTAGCGAAGGACT
TGATCAGCCTCAGCTCATCGGCGATCTTGGCGGAGTCTTTGAAAAAGGCGTATTCCTCCACGAACTTAGC
GTTGACTCCGATGAGAGGCATCACCTTCAGGAAGCTCTGGATGTTATCGAATTTATTAATCAGGGTGGTC
AGGAGGTCGTTGATCTCCTTGCCATCCAGGAACATGGTCAGGGCATACATGAGTTTGCTGAAGGCGGAAA
CATCACGGCCAGCGGGCAGGATTCTGGGCAGTCTAGGGGCGTCCTTCTTCTTATACTCTCTTGTCTTGTT
TCCCCTAAATTCCTTGATGTTGTGCATGATATTTTCGAGCTTTCTCCAAATTCTATTAGCTTCATCGTAG
TAGAGGGCATCCTTCTGGTCGTCGTTGAAGGAGCCCCTCAGGTTAATCACAAAGATATCCTTCTCGCTCA
GGGACTTCTCATTATCGGGGAGGGACTTATTGGCGGCAGCCACCTTGGCATCCTCTTCGATGTAATACCT
ATAAATCACAAAGTCCATCATGGTGTAGACCTTGGTCCTGATGGAGTCGAACACCTTATGATTTTTCCTG
ATCTCGGACATATCCTTCCTGTCCAGCATCACTTCCCTGAGCTTGGTGATATTGAATCCGAGGTTTTTCT
GCTCTTTCATAATGCTGAATCTGAAATATTGTTCGGCGAATTCGGCAGGGTTGATTCCCAGAGTTTCGGC
AATATAGTTCACGTTGGCGGCGGAGTTCTTGGAGAAGGAGTTGGTCAGCTCATTGGTGATCCTGTCGTAG
AGGTAGTTGAGGGTGGAGATGTATTCGTTGTCGAGGTTCTTATCGAGGTTGTAGAGCCAGGTCCTGGAGA
TCCTGGACTCTTCTTCGTTGTTATGGACCACCCAGTGCCTCAGTCCGCTCAGGAGGGCCAGAATGTCATA
GCATTCGTTGCCGTAATTGATGATGTAATTTCTGCCCTCCTTGCTGAAAAAGGCCTGGCCGAAATAGCCG
AGTCTGGGGTTATCGAGGAAGTTGTCGAACTCGTCATACTGGGCCTTGATGGCGTTGATGAGCTTATCGT
TATTGTTGAAAGCGGCCCTATGGTGCTCGGGGTCTTTGAATTCGTCGTAGGTATACACTGTGGAGAACTT
GCCGAATCCAATAATGTCCTTATCCAGGCCGGAGATATTGTTGACGGCGTAGGCGGCGTTGGTAATGTAT
TCGGCGAGGATTTTTTCAATGTCCAGGATGTTATGGATCACCTGGATACAAATATTGTCATTGCCATCAG
CGCTCTCGCCGAAGTACCTCTTTTCCAGAGTTTCCTTCAGGCCGAGCATATCCTGCTGGACGGGTCCTGT
ATACAGAGGGTTGTTAGCCACCACGGCGTAGCCCTTAGGATGGCTGAATTTGGCGTTGCCGATCTTATAG
CCGGCGTTTTTATCGGCCATTTCAGCGCTGAAGGCCTCGCCCTCATTCACGCTCCTGATGCTGTCGCCCT
CCACGATCTTTTCCAGCCTGGCGTCGCTGCCTTCGGCGAAGGTTGTCATGTACACTTTGGAGCCGGACAC
GAGTGTGGACTTCACGCCCATGCCCTTGGCGAAGGACTTTTTTTTTTCGATCATGGTGGCGGTACCTTTA
CGAGGGTAGGAAGTGGTACGGAAAGTTGGTATAAGACAAAAGTGTTGTGGAATTGAAGTTTACTCAAAAA
ATCAGCACTCTTTTATAGGCGCCCTGGTTTACATAAGCAAAGCTTATACGTTCTCTATCACTGATAGGGA
GTAAACTGGATATACGTTCTCTATCACTGATAGGGAGTAAACTGTAGATACGTTCTCTATCACTGATAGG
GAGTAAACTGGTCATACGTTCTCTATCACTGATAGGGAGTAAACTCCTTATACGTTCTCTATCACTGATA
GGGAGTAAAGTCTGCATACGTTCTCTATCACTGATAGGGAGTAAACTCTTCATACGTTCTCTATCACTGA
TAGGGAGTAAACTCGAGGTGAT
